>Addgene plasmid #135928 | pAF164 | depositor full sequence | sequence record 262541 | pAF164 sequence 9542 bps
TTGAGATCCTTTTTTTCTGCGCGTAATCTGCTGCTTGCAAACAAAAAAACCACCGCTACCAGCGGTGGTT
TGTTTGCCGGATCAAGAGCTACCAACTCTTTTTCCGAAGGTAACTGGCTTCAGCAGAGCGCAGATACCAA
ATACTGTTCTTCTAGTGTAGCCGTAGTTAGGCCACCACTTCAAGAACTCTGTAGCACCGCCTACATACCT
CGCTCTGCTAATCCTGTTACCAGTGGCTGCTGCCAGTGGCGATAAGTCGTGTCTTACCGGGTTGGACTCA
AGACGATAGTTACCGGATAAGGCGCAGCGGTCGGGCTGAACGGGGGGTTCGTGCACACAGCCCAGCTTGG
AGCGAACGACCTACACCGAACTGAGATACCTACAGCGTGAGCTATGAGAAAGCGCCACGCTTCCCGAAGG
GAGAAAGGCGGACAGGTATCCGGTAAGCGGCAGGGTCGGAACAGGAGAGCGCACGAGGGAGCTTCCAGGG
GGAAACGCCTGGTATCTTTATAGTCCTGTCGGGTTTCGCCACCTCTGACTTGAGCGTCGATTTTTGTGAT
GCTCGTCAGGGGGGCGGAGCCTATGGAAAAACGCCAGCAACGCGGCCTTTTTACGGTTCCTGGCCTTTTG
CTGGCCTTTTGCTCACATGTTCTTTCCTGCGTTATCCCCTGATTCTGTGGATAACCGTATTACCGCCTTT
GAGTGAGCTGATACCGCTCGCCGCAGCCGAACGACCGAGCGCAGCGAGTCAGTGAGCGAGGAAGCGGATC
CCTATACAGTTGAAGTCGGAAGTTTACATACACCTTAGCCAAATACATTTAAACTCACTTTTTCACAATT
CCTGACATTTAATCCTAGTAAAAATTCCCTGTCTTAGGTCAGTTAGGATCACCACTTTATTTTAAGAATG
TGAAATATCAGAATAATAGTAGAGAGAATGATTCATTTCAGCTTTTATTTCTTTCATCACATTCCCAGTG
GGTCAGAAGTTTACATACACTCGACTCCTCTGCAGAATGCGGCGATGTTTCGGTAAGGGGTCCCGAGTAG
CTAGTTCATGGCAGCCAGCATATGGCATATGTTGCCAAACTCTAAACCAAATACTCATTCTGATGTTTTA
AATGATTTGCCCTCCCATATGTCCTTCCGAGTGAGAGACACAAAAAATTCCAACACACTATTGCAATGAA
AATAAATTTCCTTTATTAGCCAGAAGTCAGATGCTCAAGGGGCTTCATGATGTCCCCATAATTTTTGGCA
GAGGGAAAAAGATCTCAGTGGTATTTGTGAGCCAGGGCATTGGCCACACCAGCCACCACCTTCTGATAGG
CAGCCTGCACCTGAGGAGTGAATTCACGACAGGCCTTCGAACTATTCCTTTGCCCTCGGACGAGTGCTGG
GGCGTCGGTTTCCACTATCGGCGAGTACTTCTACACAGCCATCGGTCCAGACGGCCGCGCTTCTGCGGGC
GATTTGTGTACGCCCGACAGTCCCGGCTCCGGATCGGACGATTGCGTCGCATCGACCCTGCGCCCAAGCT
GCATCATCGAAATTGCCGTCAACCAAGCTCTGATAGAGTTGGTCAAGACCAATGCGGAGCATATACGCCC
GGAGCCGCGGCGATCCTGCAAGCTCCGGATGCCTCCGCTCGAAGTAGCGCGTCTGCTGCTCCATACAAGC
CAACCACGGCCTCCAGAAGAAGATGTTGGCGACCTCGTATTGGGAATCCCCGAACATCGCCTCGCTCCAG
TCAATGACCGCTGTTATGCGGCCATTGTCCGTCAGGACATTGTTGGAGCCGAAATCCGCGTGCACGAGGT
GCCGGACTTCGGGGCAGTCCTCGGCCCAAAGCATCAGCTCATCGAGAGCCTGCGCGACGGACGCACTGAC
GGTGTCGTCCATCACAGTTTGCCAGTGATACACATGGGGATCAGCAATCGCGCATATGAAATCACGCCAT
GTAGTGTATTGACCGATTCCTTGCGGTCCGAATGGGCCGAACCCGCTCGTCTGGCTAAGATCGGCCGCAG
CGATCGCATCCATGGCCTCCGCGACCGGCTGCAGAACAGCGGGCAGTTCGGTTTCAGGCAGGTCTTGCAA
CGTGACACCCTGTGCACGGCGGGAGATGCAATAGGTCAGGCTCTCGCTGAATTCCCCAATGTCAAGCACT
TCCGGAATCGGGAGCGCGGCCGATGCAAAGTGCCGATAAACATAACGATCTTTGTAGAAACCATCGGCGC
AGCTATTTACCCGCAGGACATATCCACGCCCTCCTACATCGAAGCTGAAAGCACGAGATTCTTCGCCCTC
CGAGAGCTGCATCAGGTCGGAGACGCTGTCGAACTTTTCGATCAGAAACTTCTCGACAGACGTCGCGGTG
AGTTCAGGCTTTTTCATGGTGGCCTCAGGTGCAGAGGTTTCTACAGGGAAAGAGAGAAAGGCTACAGTTA
GTTTGCTGTGATGATGCTAAGTGCCGAGGTCAGATGTCTATGGATTGTACACGGAATCCCAACGCAGGAA
CCAAAAAACACTCACCCAAAAAAATGGCGCTAAGGCCGAGAGAAAGGCGAAGTTCCGTCTACGGCTATAT
ACCTTGAAACAGGGGCGGCAGAAGTGACGCAACGCGGTTGCGCGGACGGCTTCCTGTGTTTTCATTGGTC
GAAGCGTTCTGCGCGTGCGCAGAGATTCCCCAGGGAAGGCGGGCCCTCTTCCGAATGTCCAATCCGGACA
TTCTTCCGGTTGGACCTCCGCGGTCAGCGCTGTGCCCGGCGAGAGATCACGTGGGGCGCGGAGGCGGTGC
TGCTGGGGCACGGCCGTCCAGCCTCGGCGGCCATATTTTTGAGGGGCTGTTCATCTCGTTCACACGCTCT
GTCCGCCATGTTTGTGAGTGGAAGCGCCATTACCCCTTCAAGCGACTGAAGGCTGCAGGGCCTCTGGTGG
CCCGCATGGGGAGACCAGACCCGCCAGGCCCGCCTTTCCGCACTCAGTCCGGGCTTACTTTATTTTGTGA
GACAGGGTCTCGCCTAGAGGCTCCGGTGCCCGTCAGTGGGCAGAGCGCACATCGCCCACAGTCCCCGAGA
AGTTGGGGGGAGGGGTCGGCAATTGAACCGGTGCCTAGAGAAGGTGGCGCGGGGTAAACTGGGAAAGTGA
TGTCGTGTACTGGCTCCGCCTTTTTCCCGAGGGTGGGGGAGAACCGTATATAAGTGCAGTAGTCGCCGTG
AACGTTCTTTTTCGCAACGGGTTTGCCGCCAGAACACAGGTAAGTGCCGTGTGTGGTTCCCGCGGGCCTG
GCCTCTTTACGGGTTATGGCCCTTGCGTGCCTTGAATTACTTCCACGCCCCTGGCTGCAGTACGTGATTC
TTGATCCCGAGCTTCGGGTTGGAAGTGGGTGGGAGAGTTCGAGGCCTTGCGCTTAAGGAGCCCCTTCGCC
TCGTGCTTGAGTTGAGGCTTGGCCTGGGCGCTGGGGCCGCCGCGTGCGAATCTGGTGGCACCTTCGCGCC
TGTCTCGCTGCTTTCGATAAGTCTCTAGCCATTTAAAATTTTTGATGACCTGCTGCGACGCTTTTTTTCT
GGCAAGATAGTCTTGTAAATGCGGGCCAAGATCTGCACACTGGTATTTCGGTTTTTGGGGCCGCGGGCGG
CGACGGGGCCCGTGCGTCCCAGCGCACATGTTCGGCGAGGCGGGGCCTGCGAGCGCGGCCACCGAGAATC
GGACGGGGGTAGTCTCAAGCTGGCCGGCCTGCTCTGGTGCCTGGCCTCGCGCCGCCGTGTATCGCCCCGC
CCTGGGCGGCAAGGCTGGCCCGGTCGGCACCAGTTGCGTGAGCGGAAAGATGGCCGCTTCCCGGCCCTGC
TGCAGGGAGCTCAAAATGGAGGACGCGGCGCTCGGGAGAGCGGGCGGGTGAGTCACCCACACAAAGGAAA
AGGGCCTTTCCGTCCTCAGCCGTCGCTTCATGTGACTCCACGGAGTACCGGGCGCCGTCCAGGCACCTCG
ATTAGTTCTCGAGCTTTTGGAGTACGTCGTCTTTAGGTTGGGGGGAGGGGTTTTATGCGATGGAGTTTCC
CCATACTGAGTGGGTGGAGACTGAAGTTAGGCCAGCTTGGCACTTGATGTAATTCTCCTTGGAATTTGCC
CTTTTTGAGTTTGGATCTTGGTTCATTCTCAAGCCTCAGACAGTGGTTCAAAGTTTTTTTCTTCCATTTA
AGGTGTCGTGAAAACTACCCCAAGCTGGCCTCTGCGGCCGCCACCATGGTAAACAGCTACAATAGACTGG
AGGCGATATCAACTCTTGTTATACTACTCTGGGTAACTCTGGTCCAGGGTTCCTGTGGCAGCTGTCCAGC
TGGTACTTTCTGGAATGGTACAGATTGTGGAAAAAACAAAAATCAAGCTTGCATCCCATGTCCCCCAAAT
AGTTTCTCTAGTACAGCTGGCGAACAGAGGACATGTAACATATGCAGGAGATGTGAAGGTATTTTTAGAA
CAAAGAGAGAATGTACTCCAACAAGTAATACAGAGTGTGATTGTATGTCTGGGTATCATTGTTCCGGAGT
AGGATGTAATAGGTGTCAACCAGATTGCAAGCAAGGTCAAGAACTTCTAGGAAAAGGTTGTAGAGACTGT
AGCTTTGGTACCTTTAATGATCAGACACGGGGGAACTGCAAACGCTGGACAAACTGCTCTTTGAATGGAC
TAGTTGTGCTTGTAAATGGAACCAATAAAAGAGATGTGATATGTGGATCCACCCAAACAGTTGCCACTCT
GGACACAATCTCCATGACAATTCCAGCTTCTCTCGTGCACATTGATAAGAACCATCAGCCCGGGGAGAAC
CTTTACTTCCAGGGATCCGCTGGCTCCGCTGCTGGTTCTGGCGAATTCCATCATCACCATCACCATGTCG
ACGTGAGCAAGGGCGAGGAGAATAACATGGCCATCATCAAGGAGTTCATGCGCTTCAAGGTGCGCATGGA
GGGCTCCGTGAACGGCCACGAGTTCGAGATCGAGGGCGAGGGCGAGGGCCGCCCCTACGAGGGCTTTCAG
ACCGCTAAGCTGAAGGTGACCAAGGGTGGCCCCCTGCCCTTCGCCTGGGACATCCTGTCCCCTCAGTTCA
CCTACGGCTCCAAGGCCTACGTGAAGCACCCCGCCGACATCCCCGACTACTTCAAGCTGTCCTTCCCCGA
GGGCTTCAAGTGGGAGCGCGTGATGAACTTCGAGGACGGCGGCGTGGTGACCGTGACCCAGGACTCCTCC
CTGCAGGACGGCGAGTTCATCTACAAGGTGAAGCTGCGCGGCACCAACTTCCCCTCCGACGGCCCCGTAA
TGCAGAAGAAGACCATGGGCTGGGAGGCCTCCTCCGAGCGGATGTACCCCGAGGACGGCGCCCTGAAGGG
CGAGATCAAGATGAGGCTGAAGCTGAAGGACGGCGGCCACTACACCTCCGAGGTCAAGACCACCTACAAG
GCCAAGAAGCCCGTGCAGCTGCCCGGCGCCTACATCGTCGGCATCAAGTTGGACATCACCTCCCACAACG
AGGACTACACCATCGTGGAACAGTACGAACGCGCCGAGGGCCGCCACTCCACCGGCGGCATGGACGAGCT
GTACAAGTAGGCTAGCGTCAGGCCAAGCTTGGGGATCAATTCTCTAGAGCTCGCTGATCAGCCTCGACTG
TGCCTTCTAGTTGCCAGCCATCTGTTGTTTGCCCCTCCCCCGTGCCTTCCTTGACCCTGGAAGGTGCCAC
TCCCACTGTCCTTTCCTAATAAAATGAGGAAATTGCATCGCATTGTCTGAGTAGGTGTCATTCTATTCTG
GGGGGTGGGGTGGGGCAGGACAGCAAGGGGGAGGATTGGGAAGACAATAGCAGGCATGCTGGGGATGCGG
TGGGCTCTATGGCTTCTGAGGCGGAAAGAACCAGCTGGGCCTACTAGATAGCGGACCCCTTACCGAAACA
TCGCCGCATTCTGCAGAGGAGTCGAACTTAGTGTATGTAAACTTCTGACCCACTGGAATTGTGATACAGT
GAATTATAAGTGAAATAATCTGTCTGTAAACAATTGTTGGAAAAATGACTTGTGTCATGCACAAAGTAGA
TGTCCTAACTGACTTGCCAAAACTATTGTTTGTTAACAAGAAATTTGTGGAGTAGTTGAAAAACGAGTTT
TAATGACTCCAACTTAAGTGTATGTAAACTTCCGACTTCAACTGTATAGGGATCCAATTTTAACAAAATA
TTCGAGCTTGCATGCCTGCAGGTCGTTACATAACTTACGGTAAATGGCCCGCCTGGCTGACCGCCCAACG
ACCCCCGCCCATTGACGTCAATAATGACGTATGTTCCCATAGTAACGCCAATAGGGACTTTCCATTGACG
TCAATGGGTGGAGTATTTACGGTAAACTGCCCACTTGGCAGTACATCAAGTGTATCATATGCCAAGTACG
CCCCCTATTGACGTCAATGACGGTAAATGGCCCGCCTGGCATTATGCCCAGTACATGACCTTATGGGACT
TTCCTACTTGGCAGTACATCTACGTATTAGTCATCGCTATTACCATGGTGATGCGGTTTTGGCAGTACAT
CAATGGGCGTGGATAGCGGTTTGACTCACGGGGATTTCCAAGTCTCCACCCCATTGACGTCAATGGGAGT
TTGTTTTGGCACCAAAATCAACGGGACTTTCCAAAATGTCGTAACAACTCCGCCCCATTGACGCAAATGG
GCGGTAGGCGTGTACGGTGGGAGGTCTATATAAGCAGAGCTCGTTTAGTGAACCGTCAGATCGCCTGGAG
ACGCCATCCACGCTGTTTTGACCTCCATAGAAGACACCGGGACCGATCCAGCCTCCGGACTCTAGAGGAT
CCGGTACTCGAGGAACTGAAAAACCAGAAAGTTAACTGGTAAGTTTAGTCTTTTTGTCTTTTATTTCAGG
TCCCGGATCCGGTGGTGGTGCAAATCAAAGAACTGCTCCTCAGTGGATGTTGCCTTTACTTCTAGGCCTG
TACGGAAGTGTTACTTCTGCTCTAAAAGCTGCGGAATTGTACCCGCGGAATTAATACGACTCACTATAGG
GACTAGTACCATGGGAAAATCAAAAGAAATCAGCCAAGACCTCAGAAAAAGAATTGTAGACCTCCACAAG
TCTGGTTCATCCTTGGGAGCAATTTCCAAACGCCTGGCGGTACCACGTTCATCTGTACAAACAATAGTAC
GCAAGTATAAACACCATGGGACCACGCAGCCGTCATACCGCTCAGGAAGGAGACGCGTTCTGTCTCCTAG
AGATGAACGTACTTTGGTGCGAAAAGTGCAAATCAATCCCAGAACAACAGCAAAGGACCTTGTGAAGATG
CTGGAGGAAACAGGTACAAAAGTATCTATATCCACAGTAAAACGAGTCCTATATCGACATAACCTGAAAG
GCCACTCAGCAAGGAAGAAGCCACTGCTCCAAAACCGACATAAGAAAGCCAGACTACGGTTTGCAACTGC
ACATGGGGACAAAGATCGTACTTTTTGGAGAAATGTCCTCTGGTCTGATGAAACAAAAATAGAACTGTTT
GGCCATAATGACCATCGTTATGTTTGGAGGAAGAAGGGGGAGGCTTGCAAGCCGAAGAACACCATCCCAA
CCGTGAAGCACGGGGGTGGCAGCATCATGTTGTGGGGGTGCTTTGCTGCAGGAGGGACTGGTGCACTTCA
CAAAATAGATGGCATCATGGACGCGGTGCAGTATGTGGATATATTGAAGCAACATCTCAAGACATCAGTC
AGGAAGTTAAAGCTTGGTCGCAAATGGGTCTTCCAACACGACAATGACCCCAAGCATACTTCCAAAGTTG
TGGCAAAATGGCTTAAGGACAACAAAGTCAAGGTATTGGAGTGGCCATCACAAAGCCCTGACCTCAATCC
TATAGAAAATTTGTGGGCAGAACTGAAAAAGCGTGTGCGAGCAAGGAGGCCTACAAACCTGACTCAGTTA
CACCAGCTCTGTCAGGAGGAATGGGCCAAAATTCACCCAAATTATTGTGGGAAGCTTGTGGAAGGCTACC
CGAAACGTTTGACCCAAGTTAAACAATTTAAAGGCAATGCTACCAAATACTAGGGGCCCTAACCGCGGGG
ATCCAGACATGATAAGATACATTGATGAGTTTGGACAAACCACAACTAGAATGCAGTGAAAAAAATGCTT
TATTTGTGAAATTTGTGATGCTATTGCTTTATTTGTAACCATTATAAGCTGCAATAAACAAGTTAACAAC
AACAATTGCATTCATTTTATGTTTCAGGTTCAGGGGGAGGTGTGGGAGGTTTTTTAACGCTTACAATTTC
CTGATGCGGTATTTTCTCCTTACGCATCTGTGCGGTATTTCACACCGCATCAGGTGGCACTTTTCGGGGA
AATGTGCGCGGAACCCCTATTTGTTTATTTTTCTAAATACATTCAAATATGTATCCGCTCATGAGACAAT
AACCCTGATAAATGCTTCAATAATATTGAAAAAGGAAGAGTATGAGTATTCAACATTTCCGTGTCGCCCT
TATTCCCTTTTTTGCGGCATTTTGCCTTCCTGTTTTTGCTCACCCAGAAACGCTGGTGAAAGTAAAAGAT
GCTGAAGATCAGTTGGGTGCACGAGTGGGTTACATCGAACTGGATCTCAACAGCGGTAAGATCCTTGAGA
GTTTTCGCCCCGAAGAACGTTTTCCAATGATGAGCACTTTTAAAGTTCTGCTATGTGGCGCGGTATTATC
CCGTATTGACGCCGGGCAAGAGCAACTCGGTCGCCGCATACACTATTCTCAGAATGACTTGGTTGAGTAC
TCACCAGTCACAGAAAAGCATCTTACGGATGGCATGACAGTAAGAGAATTATGCAGTGCTGCCATAACCA
TGAGTGATAACACTGCGGCCAACTTACTTCTGACAACGATCGGAGGACCGAAGGAGCTAACCGCTTTTTT
GCACAACATGGGGGATCATGTAACTCGCCTTGATCGTTGGGAACCGGAGCTGAATGAAGCCATACCAAAC
GACGAGCGTGACACCACGATGCCTGTAGCAATGGCAACAACGTTGCGCAAACTATTAACTGGCGAACTAC
TTACTCTAGCTTCCCGGCAACAATTAATAGACTGGATGGAGGCGGATAAAGTTGCAGGACCACTTCTGCG
CTCGGCCCTTCCGGCTGGCTGGTTTATTGCTGATAAATCTGGAGCCGGTGAGCGTGGGTCTCGCGGTATC
ATTGCAGCACTGGGGCCAGATGGTAAGCCCTCCCGTATCGTAGTTATCTACACGACGGGGAGTCAGGCAA
CTATGGATGAACGAAATAGACAGATCGCTGAGATAGGTGCCTCACTGATTAAGCATTGGTAACTGTCAGA
CCAAGTTTACTCATATATACTTTAGATTGATTTAAAACTTCATTTTTAATTTAAAAGGATCTAGGTGAAG
ATCCTTTTTGATAATCTCATGACCAAAATCCCTTAACGTGAGTTTTCGTTCCACTGAGCGTCAGACCCCG
TAGAAAAGATCAAAGGATCTTC
Features (pLannotate 1.2.2; 20 found; start..end, strand, type, name):
      1..589     +  rep_origin     ori: high-copy-number ColE1/pMB1/pBR322/pUC origin of replication
   1152..1207    -  polyA_signal   β-globin poly(A) signal: rabbit β-globin polyadenylation signal (Gil and Proudfoot, 1987)
   1278..1358    -  CDS            HBB (fragment): HBB_PONPY - Experimental evidence at transcript level: Swiss-Prot protein existence level 2. Involved in oxygen transport from the lung to the various peripheral tissues. From Pongo pygmaeus (Bornean orangutan).
   1372..2397    -  CDS            HygR: aminoglycoside phosphotransferase from E. coli; aph(4)-Ia; confers resistance to hygromycin
   3030..4211    +  promoter       EF-1α promoter: strong constitutive promoter for human elongation factor EF-1α
   4246..4788    +  CDS            TNFRSF9 (fragment): TNR9_HUMAN - Also known as CD137, ILA. Experimental evidence at protein level: Swiss-Prot protein existence level 1. Receptor for TNFSF9/4-1BBL. Possibly active during T cell activation. From Homo sapiens (Human).
   4903..5610    +  CDS            mOrange: orange monomeric derivative of DsRed fluorescent protein (Shanet et al., 2004) mammalian codon-optimized
   5668..5892    +  polyA_signal   bGH poly(A) signal: bovine growth hormone polyadenylation signal
   5896..5917    +  promoter       SV40 promoter (fragment): SV40 enhancer and early promoter
   6216..6232    +  rep_origin     M13 ori (fragment): M13 bacteriophage origin of replication; arrow indicates direction of (+) strand synthesis
   6235..6255    -  misc_feature   MCS (fragment): pUC18/19 multiple cloning site
   6254..6557    +  enhancer       CMV enhancer: human cytomegalovirus immediate early enhancer
   6558..6761    +  promoter       CMV promoter: human cytomegalovirus (CMV) immediate early promoter
   6899..6995    +  intron         SV40 intron: modified SV40 intron with splice donor and acceptor sites
   7052..7070    +  promoter       T7 promoter: promoter for bacteriophage T7 RNA polymerase
   7081..8103    +  CDS            SB100X: hyperactive variant of the Sleeping Beauty transposase (Mátés et al., 2009)
   8120..8254    -  polyA_signal   SV40 poly(A) signal: SV40 polyadenylation signal
   8330..8380    -  misc_feature   bom (fragment): basis of mobility region from pBR322
   8407..8511    +  promoter       AmpR promoter: bla
   8512..9372    +  CDS            AmpR: β-lactamase; bla; confers resistance to ampicillin, carbenicillin, and related antibiotics
