>Addgene plasmid #135928 | pAF164 | addgene full sequence | sequence record 270165 | Addgene NGS Result
GGCGCTAAGGCCGAGAGAAAGGCGAAGTTCCGTCTACGGCTATATACCTTGAAACAGGGGCGGCAGAAGT
GACGCAACGCGGTTGCGCGGACGGCTTCCTGTGTTTTCATTGGTCGAAGCGTTCTGCGCGTGCGCAGAGA
TTCCCCAGGGAAGGCGGGCCCTCTTCCGAATGTCCAATCCGGACATTCTTCCGGTTGGACCTCCGCGGTC
AGCGCTGTGCCCGGCGAGAGATCACGTGGGGCGCGGAGGCGGTGCTGCTGGGGCACGGCCGTCCAGCCTC
GGCGGCCATATTTTTGAGGGGCTGTTCATCTCGTTCACACGCTCTGTCCGCCATGTTTGTGAGTGGAAGC
GCCATTACCCCTTCAAGCGACTGAAGGCTGCAGGGCCTCTGGTGGCCCGCATGGGGAGACCAGACCCGCC
AGGCCCGCCTTTCCGCACTCAGTCCGGGCTTACTTTATTTTGTGAGACAGGGTCTCGCCTAGAGGCTCCG
GTGCCCGTCAGTGGGCAGAGCGCACATCGCCCACAGTCCCCGAGAAGTTGGGGGGAGGGGTCGGCAATTG
AACCGGTGCCTAGAGAAGGTGGCGCGGGGTAAACTGGGAAAGTGATGTCGTGTACTGGCTCCGCCTTTTT
CCCGAGGGTGGGGGAGAACCGTATATAAGTGCAGTAGTCGCCGTGAACGTTCTTTTTCGCAACGGGTTTG
CCGCCAGAACACAGGTAAGTGCCGTGTGTGGTTCCCGCGGGCCTGGCCTCTTTACGGGTTATGGCCCTTG
CGTGCCTTGAATTACTTCCACGCCCCTGGCTGCAGTACGTGATTCTTGATCCCGAGCTTCGGGTTGGAAG
TGGGTGGGAGAGTTCGAGGCCTTGCGCTTAAGGAGCCCCTTCGCCTCGTGCTTGAGTTGAGGCCTGGCTT
GGGCGCTGGGGCCGCCGCGTGCGAATCTGGTGGCACCTTCGCGCCTGTCTCGCTGCTTTCGATAAGTCTC
TAGCCATTTAAAATTTTTGATGACCTGCTGCGACGCTTTTTTTCTGGCAAGATAGTCTTGTAAATGCGGG
CCAAGATCTGCACACTGGTATTTCGGTTTTTGGGGCCGCGGGCGGCGACGGGGCCCGTGCGTCCCAGCGC
ACATGTTCGGCGAGGCGGGGCCTGCGAGCGCGGCCACCGAGAATCGGACGGGGGTAGTCTCAAGCTGGCC
GGCCTGCTCTGGTGCCTGGCCTCGCGCCGCCGTGTATCGCCCCGCCCTGGGCGGCAAGGCTGGCCCGGTC
GGCACCAGTTGCGTGAGCGGAAAGATGGCCGCTTCCCGGCCCTGCTGCAGGGAGCTCAAAATGGAGGACG
CGGCGCTCGGGAGAGCGGGCGGGTGAGTCACCCACACAAAGGAAAAGGGCCTTTCCGTCCTCAGCCGTCG
CTTCATGTGACTCCACGGAGTACCGGGCGCCGTCCAGGCACCTCGATTAGTTCTCGAGCTTTTGGAGTAC
GTCGTCTTTAGGTTGGGGGGAGGGGTTTTATGCGATGGAGTTTCCCCATACTGAGTGGGTGGAGACTGAA
GTTAGGCCAGCTTGGCACTTGATGTAATTCTCCTTGGAATTTGCCCTTTTTGAGTTTGGATCTTGGTTCA
TTCTCAAGCCTCAGACAGTGGTTCAAAGTTTTTTTCTTCCATTTAAGGTGTCGTGAAAACTACCCCAAGC
TGGCCTCTGCGGCCGCCACCATGGTAAACAGCTACAATAGACTGGAGGCGATATCAACTCTTGTTATACT
ACTCTGGGTAACTCTGGTCCAGGGTTCCTGTGGCAGCTGTCCAGCTGGTACTTTCTGGAATGGTACAGAT
TGTGGAAAAAACAAAAATCAAGCTTGCATCCCATGTCCCCCAAATAGTTTCTCTAGTACAGCTGGCGAAC
AGAGGACATGTAACATATGCAGGAGATGTGAAGGTATTTTTAGAACAAAGAGAGAATGTACTCCAACAAG
TAATACAGAGTGTGATTGTATGTCTGGGTATCATTGTTCCGGAGTAGGATGTAATAGGTGTCAACCAGAT
TGCAAGCAAGGTCAAGAACTTCTAGGAAAAGGTTGTAGAGACTGTAGCTTTGGTACCTTTAATGATCAGA
CACGGGGGAACTGCAAACGCTGGACAAACTGCTCTTTGAATGGACTAGTTGTGCTTGTAAATGGAACCAA
TAAAAGAGATGTGATATGTGGATCCACCCAAACAGTTGCCACTCTGGACACAATCTCCATGACAATTCCA
GCTTCTCTCGTGCACATTGATAAGAACCATCAGCCCGGGGAGAACCTTTACTTCCAGGGATCCGCTGGCT
CCGCTGCTGGTTCTGGCGAATTCCATCATCACCATCACCATGTCGACGTGAGCAAGGGCGAGGAGAATAA
CATGGCCATCATCAAGGAGTTCATGCGCTTCAAGGTGCGCATGGAGGGCTCCGTGAACGGCCACGAGTTC
GAGATCGAGGGCGAGGGCGAGGGCCGCCCCTACGAGGGCTTTCAGACCGCTAAGCTGAAGGTGACCAAGG
GTGGCCCCCTGCCCTTCGCCTGGGACATCCTGTCCCCTCAGTTCACCTACGGCTCCAAGGCCTACGTGAA
GCACCCCGCCGACATCCCCGACTACTTCAAGCTGTCCTTCCCCGAGGGCTTCAAGTGGGAGCGCGTGATG
AACTTCGAGGACGGCGGCGTGGTGACCGTGACCCAGGACTCCTCCCTGCAGGACGGCGAGTTCATCTACA
AGGTGAAGCTGCGCGGCACCAACTTCCCCTCCGACGGCCCCGTAATGCAGAAGAAGACCATGGGCTGGGA
GGCCTCCTCCGAGCGGATGTACCCCGAGGACGGCGCCCTGAAGGGCGAGATCAAGATGAGGCTGAAGCTG
AAGGACGGCGGCCACTACACCTCCGAGGTCAAGACCACCTACAAGGCCAAGAAGCCCGTGCAGCTGCCCG
GCGCCTACATCGTCGGCATCAAGTTGGACATCACCTCCCACAACGAGGACTACACCATCGTGGAACAGTA
CGAACGCGCCGAGGGCCGCCACTCCACCGGCGGCATGGACGAGCTGTACAAGTAGGCTAGCGTCAGGCCA
AGCTTGGGGATCAATTCTCTAGAGCTCGCTGATCAGCCTCGACTGTGCCTTCTAGTTGCCAGCCATCTGT
TGTTTGCCCCTCCCCCGTGCCTTCCTTGACCCTGGAAGGTGCCACTCCCACTGTCCTTTCCTAATAAAAT
GAGGAAATTGCATCGCATTGTCTGAGTAGGTGTCATTCTATTCTGGGGGGTGGGGTGGGGCAGGACAGCA
AGGGGGAGGATTGGGAAGACAATAGCAGGCATGCTGGGGATGCGGTGGGCTCTATGGCTTCTGAGGCGGA
AAGAACCAGCTGGGCCTACTAGATAGCGGACCCCTTACCGAAACATCGCCGCATTCTGCAGAGGAGTCGA
ACTTAGTGTATGTAAACTTCTGACCCACTGGAATTGTGATACAGTGAATTATAAGTGAAATAATCTGTCT
GTAAACAATTGTTGGAAAAATGACTTGTGTCATGCACAAAGTAGATGTCCTAACTGACTTGCCAAAACTA
TTGTTTGTTAACAAGAAATTTGTGGAGTAGTTGAAAAACGAGTTTTAATGACTCCAACTTAAGTGTATGT
AAACTTCCGACTTCAACTGTATAGGGATCCAATTTTAACAAAATATTCGAGCTTGCATGCCTGCAGGTCG
TTACATAACTTACGGTAAATGGCCCGCCTGGCTGACCGCCCAACGACCCCCGCCCATTGACGTCAATAAT
GACGTATGTTCCCATAGTAACGCCAATAGGGACTTTCCATTGACGTCAATGGGTGGAGTATTTACGGTAA
ACTGCCCACTTGGCAGTACATCAAGTGTATCATATGCCAAGTACGCCCCCTATTGACGTCAATGACGGTA
AATGGCCCGCCTGGCATTATGCCCAGTACATGACCTTATGGGACTTTCCTACTTGGCAGTACATCTACGT
ATTAGTCATCGCTATTACCATGGTGATGCGGTTTTGGCAGTACATCAATGGGCGTGGATAGCGGTTTGAC
TCACGGGGATTTCCAAGTCTCCACCCCATTGACGTCAATGGGAGTTTGTTTTGGCACCAAAATCAACGGG
ACTTTCCAAAATGTCGTAACAACTCCGCCCCATTGACGCAAATGGGCGGTAGGCGTGTACGGTGGGAGGT
CTATATAAGCAGAGCTCGTTTAGTGAACCGTCAGATCGCCTGGAGACGCCATCCACGCTGTTTTGACCTC
CATAGAAGACACCGGGACCGATCCAGCCTCCGGACTCTAGAGGATCCGGTACTCGAGGAACTGAAAAACC
AGAAAGTTAACTGGTAAGTTTAGTCTTTTTGTCTTTTATTTCAGGTCCCGGATCCGGTGGTGGTGCAAAT
CAAAGAACTGCTCCTCAGTGGATGTTGCCTTTACTTCTAGGCCTGTACGGAAGTGTTACTTCTGCTCTAA
AAGCTGCGGAATTGTACCCGCGGAATTAATACGACTCACTATAGGGACTAGTACCATGGGAAAATCAAAA
GAAATCAGCCAAGACCTCAGAAAAAGAATTGTAGACCTCCACAAGTCTGGTTCATCCTTGGGAGCAATTT
CCAAACGCCTGGCGGTACCACGTTCATCTGTACAAACAATAGTACGCAAGTATAAACACCATGGGACCAC
GCAGCCGTCATACCGCTCAGGAAGGAGACGCGTTCTGTCTCCTAGAGATGAACGTACTTTGGTGCGAAAA
GTGCAAATCAATCCCAGAACAACAGCAAAGGACCTTGTGAAGATGCTGGAGGAAACAGGTACAAAAGTAT
CTATATCCACAGTAAAACGAGTCCTATATCGACATAACCTGAAAGGCCACTCAGCAAGGAAGAAGCCACT
GCTCCAAAACCGACATAAGAAAGCCAGACTACGGTTTGCAACTGCACATGGGGACAAAGATCGTACTTTT
TGGAGAAATGTCCTCTGGTCTGATGAAACAAAAATAGAACTGTTTGGCCATAATGACCATCGTTATGTTT
GGAGGAAGAAGGGGGAGGCTTGCAAGCCGAAGAACACCATCCCAACCGTGAAGCACGGGGGTGGCAGCAT
CATGTTGTGGGGGTGCTTTGCTGCAGGAGGGACTGGTGCACTTCACAAAATAGATGGCATCATGGACGCG
GTGCAGTATGTGGATATATTGAAGCAACATCTCAAGACATCAGTCAGGAAGTTAAAGCTTGGTCGCAAAT
GGGTCTTCCAACACGACAATGACCCCAAGCATACTTCCAAAGTTGTGGCAAAATGGCTTAAGGACAACAA
AGTCAAGGTATTGGAGTGGCCATCACAAAGCCCTGACCTCAATCCTATAGAAAATTTGTGGGCAGAACTG
AAAAAGCGTGTGCGAGCAAGGAGGCCTACAAACCTGACTCAGTTACACCAGCTCTGTCAGGAGGAATGGG
CCAAAATTCACCCAAATTATTGTGGGAAGCTTGTGGAAGGCTACCCGAAACGTTTGACCCAAGTTAAACA
ATTTAAAGGCAATGCTACCAAATACTAGGGGCCCTAACCGCGGGGATCCAGACATGATAAGATACATTGA
TGAGTTTGGACAAACCACAACTAGAATGCAGTGAAAAAAATGCTTTATTTGTGAAATTTGTGATGCTATT
GCTTTATTTGTAACCATTATAAGCTGCAATAAACAAGTTAACAACAACAATTGCATTCATTTTATGTTTC
AGGTTCAGGGGGAGGTGTGGGAGGTTTTTTAACGCTTACAATTTCCTGATGCGGTATTTTCTCCTTACGC
ATCTGTGCGGTATTTCACACCGCATCAGGTGGCACTTTTCGGGGAAATGTGCGCGGAACCCCTATTTGTT
TATTTTTCTAAATACATTCAAATATGTATCCGCTCATGAGACAATAACCCTGATAAATGCTTCAATAATA
TTGAAAAAGGAAGAGTATGAGTATTCAACATTTCCGTGTCGCCCTTATTCCCTTTTTTGCGGCATTTTGC
CTTCCTGTTTTTGCTCACCCAGAAACGCTGGTGAAAGTAAAAGATGCTGAAGATCAGTTGGGTGCACGAG
TGGGTTACATCGAACTGGATCTCAACAGCGGTAAGATCCTTGAGAGTTTTCGCCCCGAAGAACGTTTTCC
AATGATGAGCACTTTTAAAGTTCTGCTATGTGGCGCGGTATTATCCCGTATTGACGCCGGGCAAGAGCAA
CTCGGTCGCCGCATACACTATTCTCAGAATGACTTGGTTGAGTACTCACCAGTCACAGAAAAGCATCTTA
CGGATGGCATGACAGTAAGAGAATTATGCAGTGCTGCCATAACCATGAGTGATAACACTGCGGCCAACTT
ACTTCTGACAACGATCGGAGGACCGAAGGAGCTAACCGCTTTTTTGCACAACATGGGGGATCATGTAACT
CGCCTTGATCGTTGGGAACCGGAGCTGAATGAAGCCATACCAAACGACGAGCGTGACACCACGATGCCTG
TAGCAATGGCAACAACGTTGCGCAAACTATTAACTGGCGAACTACTTACTCTAGCTTCCCGGCAACAATT
AATAGACTGGATGGAGGCGGATAAAGTTGCAGGACCACTTCTGCGCTCGGCCCTTCCGGCTGGCTGGTTT
ATTGCTGATAAATCTGGAGCCGGTGAGCGTGGGTCTCGCGGTATCATTGCAGCACTGGGGCCAGATGGTA
AGCCCTCCCGTATCGTAGTTATCTACACGACGGGGAGTCAGGCAACTATGGATGAACGAAATAGACAGAT
CGCTGAGATAGGTGCCTCACTGATTAAGCATTGGTAACTGTCAGACCAAGTTTACTCATATATACTTTAG
ATTGATTTAAAACTTCATTTTTAATTTAAAAGGATCTAGGTGAAGATCCTTTTTGATAATCTCATGACCA
AAATCCCTTAACGTGAGTTTTCGTTCCACTGAGCGTCAGACCCCGTAGAAAAGATCAAAGGATCTTCTTG
AGATCCTTTTTTTCTGCGCGTAATCTGCTGCTTGCAAACAAAAAAACCACCGCTACCAGCGGTGGTTTGT
TTGCCGGATCAAGAGCTACCAACTCTTTTTCCGAAGGTAACTGGCTTCAGCAGAGCGCAGATACCAAATA
CTGTTCTTCTAGTGTAGCCGTAGTTAGGCCACCACTTCAAGAACTCTGTAGCACCGCCTACATACCTCGC
TCTGCTAATCCTGTTACCAGTGGCTGCTGCCAGTGGCGATAAGTCGTGTCTTACCGGGTTGGACTCAAGA
CGATAGTTACCGGATAAGGCGCAGCGGTCGGGCTGAACGGGGGGTTCGTGCACACAGCCCAGCTTGGAGC
GAACGACCTACACCGAACTGAGATACCTACAGCGTGAGCTATGAGAAAGCGCCACGCTTCCCGAAGGGAG
AAAGGCGGACAGGTATCCGGTAAGCGGCAGGGTCGGAACAGGAGAGCGCACGAGGGAGCTTCCAGGGGGA
AACGCCTGGTATCTTTATAGTCCTGTCGGGTTTCGCCACCTCTGACTTGAGCGTCGATTTTTGTGATGCT
CGTCAGGGGGGCGGAGCCTATGGAAAAACGCCAGCAACGCGGCCTTTTTACGGTTCCTGGCCTTTTGCTG
GCCTTTTGCTCACATGTTCTTTCCTGCGTTATCCCCTGATTCTGTGGATAACCGTATTACCGCCTTTGAG
TGAGCTGATACCGCTCGCCGCAGCCGAACGACCGAGCGCAGCGAGTCAGTGAGCGAGGAAGCGGATCCCT
ATACAGTTGAAGTCGGAAGTTTACATACACCTTAGCCAAATACATTTAAACTCACTTTTTCACAATTCCT
GACATTTAATCCTAGTAAAAATTCCCTGTCTTAGGTCAGTTAGGATCACCACTTTATTTTAAGAATGTGA
AATATCAGAATAATAGTAGAGAGAATGATTCATTTCAGCTTTTATTTCTTTCATCACATTCCCAGTGGGT
CAGAAGTTTACATACACTCGACTCCTCTGCAGAATGCGGCGATGTTTCGGTAAGGGGTCCCGAGTAGCTA
GTTCATGGCAGCCAGCATATGGCATATGTTGCCAAACTCTAAACCAAATACTCATTCTGATGTTTTAAAT
GATTTGCCCTCCCATATGTCCTTCCGAGTGAGAGACACAAAAAATTCCAACACACTATTGCAATGAAAAT
AAATTTCCTTTATTAGCCAGAAGTCAGATGCTCAAGGGGCTTCATGATGTCCCCATAATTTTTGGCAGAG
GGAAAAAGATCTCAGTGGTATTTGTGAGCCAGGGCATTGGCCACACCAGCCACCACCTTCTGATAGGCAG
CCTGCACCTGAGGAGTGAATTCACGACAGGCCTTCGAACTATTCCTTTGCCCTCGGACGAGTGCTGGGGC
GTCGGTTTCCACTATCGGCGAGTACTTCTACACAGCCATCGGTCCAGACGGCCGCGCTTCTGCGGGCGAT
TTGTGTACGCCCGACAGTCCCGGCTCCGGATCGGACGATTGCGTCGCATCGACCCTGCGCCCAAGCTGCA
TCATCGAAATTGCCGTCAACCAAGCTCTGATAGAGTTGGTCAAGACCAATGCGGAGCATATACGCCCGGA
GCCGCGGCGATCCTGCAAGCTCCGGATGCCTCCGCTCGAAGTAGCGCGTCTGCTGCTCCATACAAGCCAA
CCACGGCCTCCAGAAGAAGATGTTGGCGACCTCGTATTGGGAATCCCCGAACATCGCCTCGCTCCAGTCA
ATGACCGCTGTTATGCGGCCATTGTCCGTCAGGACATTGTTGGAGCCGAAATCCGCGTGCACGAGGTGCC
GGACTTCGGGGCAGTCCTCGGCCCAAAGCATCAGCTCATCGAGAGCCTGCGCGACGGACGCACTGACGGT
GTCGTCCATCACAGTTTGCCAGTGATACACATGGGGATCAGCAATCGCGCATATGAAATCACGCCATGTA
GTGTATTGACCGATTCCTTGCGGTCCGAATGGGCCGAACCCGCTCGTCTGGCTAAGATCGGCCGCAGCGA
TCGCATCCATGGCCTCCGCGACCGGCTGCAGAACAGCGGGCAGTTCGGTTTCAGGCAGGTCTTGCAACGT
GACACCCTGTGCACGGCGGGAGATGCAATAGGTCAGGCTCTCGCTGAATTCCCCAATGTCAAGCACTTCC
GGAATCGGGAGCGCGGCCGATGCAAAGTGCCGATAAACATAACGATCTTTGTAGAAACCATCGGCGCAGC
TATTTACCCGCAGGACATATCCACGCCCTCCTACATCGAAGCTGAAAGCACGAGATTCTTCGCCCTCCGA
GAGCTGCATCAGGTCGGAGACGCTGTCGAACTTTTCGATCAGAAACTTCTCGACAGACGTCGCGGTGAGT
TCAGGCTTTTTCATGGTGGCCTCAGGTGCAGAGGTTTCTACAGGGAAAGAGAGAAAGGCTACAGTTAGTT
TGCTGTGATGATGCTAAGTGCCGAGGTCAGATGTCTATGGATTGTACACGGAATCCCAACGCAGGAACCA
AAAAACACTCACCCAAAAAAAT
Features (pLannotate 1.2.2; 20 found; start..end, strand, type, name):
    485..1666    +  promoter       EF-1α promoter: strong constitutive promoter for human elongation factor EF-1α
   1701..2243    +  CDS            TNFRSF9 (fragment): TNR9_HUMAN - Also known as CD137, ILA. Experimental evidence at protein level: Swiss-Prot protein existence level 1. Receptor for TNFSF9/4-1BBL. Possibly active during T cell activation. From Homo sapiens (Human).
   2358..3065    +  CDS            mOrange: orange monomeric derivative of DsRed fluorescent protein (Shanet et al., 2004) mammalian codon-optimized
   3123..3347    +  polyA_signal   bGH poly(A) signal: bovine growth hormone polyadenylation signal
   3351..3372    +  promoter       SV40 promoter (fragment): SV40 enhancer and early promoter
   3671..3687    +  rep_origin     M13 ori (fragment): M13 bacteriophage origin of replication; arrow indicates direction of (+) strand synthesis
   3690..3710    -  misc_feature   MCS (fragment): pUC18/19 multiple cloning site
   3709..4012    +  enhancer       CMV enhancer: human cytomegalovirus immediate early enhancer
   4013..4216    +  promoter       CMV promoter: human cytomegalovirus (CMV) immediate early promoter
   4354..4450    +  intron         SV40 intron: modified SV40 intron with splice donor and acceptor sites
   4507..4525    +  promoter       T7 promoter: promoter for bacteriophage T7 RNA polymerase
   4536..5558    +  CDS            SB100X: hyperactive variant of the Sleeping Beauty transposase (Mátés et al., 2009)
   5575..5709    -  polyA_signal   SV40 poly(A) signal: SV40 polyadenylation signal
   5785..5835    -  misc_feature   bom (fragment): basis of mobility region from pBR322
   5862..5966    +  promoter       AmpR promoter: bla
   5967..6827    +  CDS            AmpR: β-lactamase; bla; confers resistance to ampicillin, carbenicillin, and related antibiotics
   6998..7586    +  rep_origin     ori: high-copy-number ColE1/pMB1/pBR322/pUC origin of replication
   8149..8204    -  polyA_signal   β-globin poly(A) signal: rabbit β-globin polyadenylation signal (Gil and Proudfoot, 1987)
   8275..8355    -  CDS            HBB (fragment): HBB_PONPY - Experimental evidence at transcript level: Swiss-Prot protein existence level 2. Involved in oxygen transport from the lung to the various peripheral tissues. From Pongo pygmaeus (Bornean orangutan).
   8369..9394    -  CDS            HygR: aminoglycoside phosphotransferase from E. coli; aph(4)-Ia; confers resistance to hygromycin
