[The description below was written by a language model from this plasmid's Addgene catalogue record and pLannotate feature annotations shown in this document.]
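Description:
pAF164 is a 9,542 bp all-in-one Sleeping Beauty transposon plasmid for stable expression of a Tasmanian devil (Sarcophilus harrisii) TNFRSF9 (CD137/4-1BB)–mOrange fusion protein in mammalian cells. It was built by Gibson assembly into a SalI/NheI-digested pAF137 backbone, with parts derived from a pSBtet-Hyg transposon vector, an SB100X expression plasmid and an mOrange-N1 plasmid. In bacteria it is maintained through a high-copy ColE1/pUC-type origin and selected with ampicillin (β-lactamase under its own promoter). The two sequence records, depositor-supplied and NGS-verified, have the same length and the same set of annotated features, differing only in their start coordinate.

The expression cassette uses the constitutive EF-1α promoter to drive the TNFRSF9 coding sequence joined at its C terminus to mOrange, an orange monomeric DsRed derivative, and ends in a bGH polyadenylation signal. The automated annotation labels the receptor segment as a fragment matching human TNFRSF9, which reflects homology-based matching. The catalogue entry gives the species as Tasmanian devil. Multiple cloning sites allow TNFRSF9 to be swapped for other genes of interest. A hygromycin resistance gene with a rabbit β-globin poly(A) signal, on the opposite strand, allows selection of stably modified cells, but its promoter is not annotated. A separate cassette with the CMV enhancer/promoter, an SV40 intron, the hyperactive SB100X transposase and an SV40 poly(A) supplies the transposase from the same plasmid, so no helper plasmid is needed for genomic integration. The transposon inverted repeats are not identified in the feature tables, so the exact boundaries of the mobilised segment cannot be read from them. The associated work used such fluorescent fusion proteins to map immune protein interactions relevant to transmissible cancers.
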