Addgene plasmid #135928: pAF164
Purpose: All-in-one Sleeping Beauty vector for Expression for Tasmanian devil TNFRSF9-mOrange fusion protein. Multiple cloning sites to swap genes-of-interest (i.e. TNFRSF9).
Depositing lab: Andrew S. Flies. Depositing organization: University of Tasmania. Publication: A novel system to map protein interactions reveals evolutionarily conserved immune evasion pathways on transmissible cancers. Flies AS, Darby JM, Lennard PR, Murphy PR, Ong CEB, Pinfold TL, De Luca A, Lyons AB, Woods GM, Patchett AL. Sci Adv. 2020 Jul 1;6(27). pii: 6/27/eaba5031. doi: 10.1126/sciadv.aba5031. Print 2020 Jul. PubMed 32937435.
Backbone
  Vector backbone: pAF137 SalI + NheI digest
  Backbone manufacturer: Andrew Flies Wild Immunology Laboratory
  Vector type: Mammalian Expression ; Transposon
  Selectable markers: Hygromycin
Growth in bacteria
  Bacterial resistance: Ampicillin, 100 μg/mL
  Growth temperature: 37°C
  Growth strain: DH5alpha
  Copy number: High Copy
Gene/Insert
  Gene/Insert name: TNFRSF9 fused to mOrange (alt names: CD137; 41BB)
  Species: Tasmanian devil (Sarcophilus harrisii)
  Promoter: EF1a
  Tag / fusion protein: mOrange (C terminal on insert)
  Cloning method: Gibson Cloning
  Sequencing primers: 5′ gcctcagacagtggttcaaag; 3′ aggcacagtcgaggctgat
Resource information
  A portion of this plasmid was derived from a plasmid made by: pSBtet_Hyg_60508; pCMV(CAT)T7-SB100_34879; mOrange from mOrange-N1_54499
Terms and licenses: Academic/Nonprofit Terms; Industry Terms: Not Available to Industry
Depositor comments: See bioRxiv preprint: https://doi.org/10.1101/831404 Please see the following article for protocols on how to construct or use this vector: Flies, A. S., Darby, J. M., Murphy, P. R., Pinfold, T. L., Patchett, A. L. & Lennard, P. R. Generation and Testing of Fluorescent Adaptable Simple Theranostic (FAST) Proteins. Bio-protocol under review (2020) https://doi.org/10.21769/BioProtoc.3696.
How to cite: pAF164 was a gift from Andrew S. Flies (Addgene plasmid # 135928 ; http://n2t.net/addgene:135928 ; RRID:Addgene_135928)
