>Addgene plasmid #135928 | pAF164 | depositor partial sequence | sequence record 262523 | FAST protein (type I) coding sequence - mOrange
ATGGTAAACAGCTACAATAGACTGGAGGCGATATCAACTCTTGTTATACTACTCTGGGTAACTCTGGTCC
AGGGTTCCTGTGGCAGCTGTCCAGCTGGTACTTTCTGGAATGGTACAGATTGTGGAAAAAACAAAAATCA
AGCTTGCATCCCATGTCCCCCAAATAGTTTCTCTAGTACAGCTGGCGAACAGAGGACATGTAACATATGC
AGGAGATGTGAAGGTATTTTTAGAACAAAGAGAGAATGTACTCCAACAAGTAATACAGAGTGTGATTGTA
TGTCTGGGTATCATTGTTCCGGAGTAGGATGTAATAGGTGTCAACCAGATTGCAAGCAAGGTCAAGAACT
TCTAGGAAAAGGTTGTAGAGACTGTAGCTTTGGTACCTTTAATGATCAGACACGGGGGAACTGCAAACGC
TGGACAAACTGCTCTTTGAATGGACTAGTTGTGCTTGTAAATGGAACCAATAAAAGAGATGTGATATGTG
GATCCACCCAAACAGTTGCCACTCTGGACACAATCTCCATGACAATTCCAGCTTCTCTCGTGCACATTGA
TAAGAACCATCAGCCCGGGGAGAACCTTTACTTCCAGGGATCCGCTGGCTCCGCTGCTGGTTCTGGCGAA
TTCCATCATCACCATCACCATGTCGACGTGAGCAAGGGCGAGGAGAATAACATGGCCATCATCAAGGAGT
TCATGCGCTTCAAGGTGCGCATGGAGGGCTCCGTGAACGGCCACGAGTTCGAGATCGAGGGCGAGGGCGA
GGGCCGCCCCTACGAGGGCTTTCAGACCGCTAAGCTGAAGGTGACCAAGGGTGGCCCCCTGCCCTTCGCC
TGGGACATCCTGTCCCCTCAGTTCACCTACGGCTCCAAGGCCTACGTGAAGCACCCCGCCGACATCCCCG
ACTACTTCAAGCTGTCCTTCCCCGAGGGCTTCAAGTGGGAGCGCGTGATGAACTTCGAGGACGGCGGCGT
GGTGACCGTGACCCAGGACTCCTCCCTGCAGGACGGCGAGTTCATCTACAAGGTGAAGCTGCGCGGCACC
AACTTCCCCTCCGACGGCCCCGTAATGCAGAAGAAGACCATGGGCTGGGAGGCCTCCTCCGAGCGGATGT
ACCCCGAGGACGGCGCCCTGAAGGGCGAGATCAAGATGAGGCTGAAGCTGAAGGACGGCGGCCACTACAC
CTCCGAGGTCAAGACCACCTACAAGGCCAAGAAGCCCGTGCAGCTGCCCGGCGCCTACATCGTCGGCATC
AAGTTGGACATCACCTCCCACAACGAGGACTACACCATCGTGGAACAGTACGAACGCGCCGAGGGCCGCC
ACTCCACCGGCGGCATGGACGAGCTGTACAAGTAG
